Addgene plasmid #134352: pLITMUS*-PBBa_J23106-geneIII
Purpose: Phagemid
Depositing lab: Mark Isalan. Depositing organization: Imperial College London. Publication: Accelerated evolution of a minimal 63-amino acid dual transcription factor. Brodel AK, Rodrigues R, Jaramillo A, Isalan M. Sci Adv. 2020 Jun 10;6(24):eaba2728. doi: 10.1126/sciadv.aba2728. eCollection 2020 Jun. PubMed 32577520.
Backbone
  Vector backbone: pLITMUS*
  Modifications to backbone: Evolved phagemid vector
  Vector type: Bacterial Expression
Growth in bacteria
  Bacterial resistance: Ampicillin, 100 μg/mL
  Growth temperature: 37°C
  Growth strain: DH5alpha
  Copy number: High Copy
Gene/Insert
  Gene/Insert name: Gene III
Terms and licenses: Academic/Nonprofit Terms; Industry Terms: Not Available to Industry
How to cite: pLITMUS*-PBBa_J23106-geneIII was a gift from Mark Isalan (Addgene plasmid # 134352 ; http://n2t.net/addgene:134352 ; RRID:Addgene_134352)
