[The description below was written by a language model from this plasmid's Addgene catalogue record and pLannotate feature annotations shown in this document.]
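Description:
pLITMUS*-PBBa_J23106-geneIII is a 4,074 nt bacterial phagemid built on pLITMUS*, which the record describes as an evolved phagemid vector. It replicates in E. coli from a high-copy ColE1/pUC-type origin and is selected with ampicillin through a β-lactamase gene driven by its native bla promoter. An M13 origin, oriented opposite to the other annotated elements, allows the plasmid to be replicated as single-stranded DNA and packaged into filamentous phage particles when the remaining M13 functions are supplied in trans by a helper.

The payload is M13 gene III, encoding pIII, the minor coat protein that mediates attachment to and entry into host cells and is therefore required for producing infectious phage. According to the construct name, gene III is placed under the constitutive Anderson-family promoter BBa_J23106. The automated annotation labels the short promoter upstream of the coding sequence as a fragment of the closely related J23119, which most likely reflects sequence similarity among members of this promoter series rather than a different part. Transcription is closed off by tandem rrnB T1 and T7Te terminators. A CAP binding site and a short fragment annotated as lptB lie downstream of the plasmid origin. The record gives no function for them, and they may be backbone remnants or incidental matches.

Because pIII expression is constitutive rather than conditional, the phagemid should support infectious particle production independently of any regulatory circuit. The associated work concerns accelerated evolution of a small transcription factor, where phage propagation is typically coupled to gene III expression, so this construct plausibly serves as a control or reference. The record itself states the purpose only as "phagemid".
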