Features (pLannotate 1.2.2; 10 found; start..end, strand, type, name):
     38..142     +  promoter       AmpR promoter: bla
    143..1003    +  CDS            AmpR: β-lactamase; bla; confers resistance to ampicillin, carbenicillin, and related antibiotics
   1033..1061    +  promoter       J23119 promoter (fragment): bacterial promoter (Registry of Standard Biological Parts BBa J23119)
   1086..2360    +  CDS            M13 gene III (sequence partly withheld): pIII; III; minor coat protein
   2375..2446    +  terminator     rrnB T1 terminator: transcription terminator T1 from the E. coli rrnB gene
   2462..2489    +  terminator     T7Te terminator: phage T7 early transcription terminator
   2514..3023    -  rep_origin     M13 ori (sequence partly withheld): M13 bacteriophage origin of replication; arrow indicates direction of (+) strand synthesis
   3134..3722    +  rep_origin     ori: high-copy-number ColE1/pMB1/pBR322/pUC origin of replication
   3783..3804    +  protein_bind   CAP binding site: CAP binding activates transcription in the presence of cAMP. E. coli catabolite activator protein
   3825..3980    +  CDS            lptB (fragment): LPTB_ECOLI - Also known as yhbG. Experimental evidence at protein level: Swiss-Prot protein existence level 1. Part of the ABC transporter complex LptBFG involved in the translocation of lipopolysaccharide (LPS) from the inner membrane to the outer membrane. Probably responsible for energy coupling to the transport system. From Escherichia coli (strain K12).
>Addgene plasmid #134352 | pLITMUS*-PBBa_J23106-geneIII | addgene full sequence | sequence record 263406 | Addgene NGS Result
GTTAACTACGTCAGGTGGCACTTTTCGGGGAAATGTGCGCGGAACCCCTATTTGTTTATTTTTCTAAATA
CATTCAAATATGTATCCGCTCATGAGACAATAACCCTGATAAATGCTTCAATAATATTGAAAAAGGAAGA
GTATGAGTATTCAACATTTCCGTGTCGCCCTTATTCCCTTTTTTGCGGCATTTTGCCTTCCTGTTTTTGC
TCACCCAGAAACGCTGGTGAAAGTAAAAGATGCTGAAGATCAGTTGGGTGCACGAGTGGGTTACATCGAA
CTGGATCTCAACAGCGGTAAGATCCTTGAGAGTTTTCGCCCCGAAGAACGTTTCCCAATGATGAGCACTT
TTAAAGTTCTGCTATGTGGCGCGGTATTATCCCGTGTTGACGCCGGGCAAGAGCAACTCGGTCGCCGCAT
ACACTATTCTCAGAATGACTTGGTTGAGTACTCACCAGTCACAGAAAAGCATCTTACGGATGGCATGACA
GTAAGAGAATTATGCAGTGCTGCCATAACCATGAGTGATAACACTGCGGCCAACTTACTTCTGACAACGA
TCGGAGGACCGAAGGAGCTAACCGCTTTTTTGCACAACATGGGGGATCATGTAACTCGCCTTGATCGTTG
GGAACCGGAGCTGAATGAAGCCATACCAAACGACGAGCGTGACACCACGATGCCTGTAGCAATGGCAACA
ACGTTGCGCAAACTATTAACTGGCGAACTACTTACTCTAGCTTCCCGGCAACAATTAATAGACTGGATGG
AGGCGGATAAAGTTGCAGGACCACTTCTGCGCTCGGCCCTTCCGGCTGGCTGGTTTATTGCTGATAAATC
TGGAGCCGGTGAGCGTGGGTCCCGCGGTATCATTGCAGCACTGGGGCCAGATGGTAAGCCCTCCCGTATC
GTAGTTATCTACACGACGGGGAGTCAGGCAACTATGGATGAACGAAATAGACAGATCGCTGAGATAGGTG
CCTCACTGATTAAGCATTGGTAACTGTCAGACCAAGTTTACTCATATTTACGGCTAGCTCAGTCCTAGGT
ATAGTGCTAGCGAAGACAAAGATGAGAAATACTAG
[84 nt withheld, positions 1086-1169]
TCC
[98 nt withheld, positions 1173-1270]
A
[305 nt withheld, positions 1272-1576]
G
[153 nt withheld, positions 1578-1730]
TTATTTGTTTGTGAATATCAAGGCCAATCGTCTGACCTGCCTCAACCTCCTGTC
[82 nt withheld, positions 1785-1866]
GCTCTGAGGGA
[161 nt withheld, positions 1878-2038]
T
[41 nt withheld, positions 2040-2080]
T
[62 nt withheld, positions 2082-2143]
A
[35 nt withheld, positions 2145-2179]
CCTCCCTCAATCGGTTGAATGTCGCCCTTTTGTCTTTGGCGCTGGTAAACCATATGAA
[86 nt withheld, positions 2238-2323]
T
[36 nt withheld, positions 2325-2360]
GAAGACCCAGGCATCAAATAAAACGAAAGGCTCAGTCGAAAGACTGGGCCTTTCGTTTTATCTGTTGTTT
GTCGGTGAACGCTCTCTACTAGAGTCACACTGGCTCACCTTCGGGTGGGCCTTTCTGCGTTTATATATAC
TTTAGATTGATT
[38 nt withheld, positions 2513-2550]
A
[37 nt withheld, positions 2552-2588]
ATTTTGTTAAAATTCGCGTTAAATTTTTGTTAAATCAGCTCATTTTTTAACCAATAGGCCGAAATCGGCA
AAATCCCTTATAAATCAAAAGAATAGCCCGAGATAGGGT
[37 nt withheld, positions 2698-2734]
AAAGAACGTGGACTCCAACGTCAAAGG
[137 nt withheld, positions 2762-2898]
G
[125 nt withheld, positions 2900-3024]
AAAGGATCTAGGTGAAGATCCTTTTTGATAATCTCATGACCAAAATCCCTTAACGTGAGTTTTCGTTCCA
CTGAGCGTCAGACCCCGTAGAAAAGATCAAAGGATCTTCTTGAGATCCTTTTTTTCTGCGCGTAATCTGC
TGCTTACAAACAAAAAAACCACCGCTACCAGCGGTGGTTTGTTTGCCGGATCAAGAGCTACCAACTCTTT
TTCCGAAGGTAACTGGCTTCAGCAGAGCGCAGATACCAAATACTGTTCTTCTAGTGTAGCCGTAGTTAGG
CCACCACTTCAAGAACTCTGTAGCACCGCCTACATACCTCGCTCTGCTAATCCTGTTACCAGTGGCTGCT
GCCAGTGGCGATAAGTCGTGTCTTACCGGGTTGGACTCAAGACGATAGTTACCGGATAAGGCGCAGCGGT
CGGGCTGAACGGGGGGTTCGTGCACACAGCCCAGCTTGGAGCGAACGACCTACACCGAACTGAGATACCT
ACAGCGTGAGCTATGAGAAAGCGCCACGCTTCCCGAAGGGAGAAAGGCGGACAGGTATCCGGTAAGCGGC
AGGGTCGGAACAGGAGAGCGCACGAGGGAGCTTCCAGGGGGAAACGCCTGGTATCTTTATAGTCCTGTCG
GGTTTCGCCACCTCTGACTTGAGCGTCGATTTTTGTGATGCTCGTCAGGGGGGCGGAGCCTATGGAAAAA
CGCCAGCAACGCGGCCTTTTTACGGTTCCTGGCCTTTTGCTGGCCTTTTGCTCACATGTAATGTGAGTTA
GCTCACTCATTAGAATTCGCTGAGAGACCCGTGCTGATCACTGACCACAACGTGCGTGAAACACTGGCGG
TTTGTGAACGCGCTTATATCGTCAGTCAGGGGCATTTGATCGCCCACGGCACGCCTACAGAAATCTTACA
AGACGAACACGTTAAGCGTGTATACCTTGGGGAAGACTTCAGACTCTGATAGGGTAGAAGTTTGCGACGT
TTTAGCAGGAGAGTACGATTCTGAACGTCTCCTGGCCTGCAGTAAAGCCCGCTTCGGCGGGCTTTTTTTT
